Addgene plasmid #23260: pLKO.1-puro-PARG shRNA
Depositing lab: Robert Sobol. Depositing organization: University of Pittsburgh (University, School of Medicine, and Cancer Institute). Publication: Bioenergetic metabolites regulate base excision repair-dependent cell death in response to DNA damage. Tang JB, Goellner EM, Wang XH, Trivedi RN, St Croix CM, Jelezcova E, Svilar D, Brown AR, Sobol RW. Mol Cancer Res. 2010 Jan;8(1):67-79. doi: 10.1158/1541-7786.MCR-09-0411. Epub 2010 Jan 12. PubMed 20068071.
Backbone
  Vector backbone: pLKO.1
  Backbone manufacturer: Sigma
  Backbone size w/o insert (bp): 7032
  Vector type: Mammalian Expression, Lentiviral, RNAi
  Selectable markers: Puromycin
Growth in bacteria
  Bacterial resistance: Ampicillin, 100 μg/mL
  Growth temperature: 37°C
  Growth strain: Stbl3
  Copy number: High Copy
Gene/Insert
  Gene/Insert name: poly(ADP-ribose) glycohydrolase shRNA (alt name: PARG shRNA)
  Species: H. sapiens (human)
  Insert size (bp): 58
  Cloning method: Restriction Enzyme
  Sequencing primers: 5′ N/A
Terms and licenses: Academic/Nonprofit Terms; Industry Terms: Not Available to Industry
Depositor comments: shRNA oligo sequence is - 5'-CCGGGCTGAGCGAGATGTGGTTTATCTCGAGATAAACCACATCTCGCTCAGCTTTTTG
How to cite: pLKO.1-puro-PARG shRNA was a gift from Robert Sobol (Addgene plasmid # 23260 ; http://n2t.net/addgene:23260 ; RRID:Addgene_23260)
