[The description below was written by a language model from this plasmid's Addgene catalogue record.]
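Description:
pLKO.1-puro-PARG shRNA is a lentiviral RNAi vector built on the pLKO.1 backbone (about 7 kb without insert) and designed to knock down human poly(ADP-ribose) glycohydrolase (PARG) in mammalian cells. It is maintained in bacteria as a high-copy plasmid under ampicillin selection. The record specifies a recombination-deficient strain, which is the usual choice for lentiviral plasmids because their repeated long terminal repeat sequences can be unstable. In mammalian cells, transduced or transfected populations are selected with puromycin.

The payload is a 58 bp short-hairpin oligonucleotide cloned by restriction enzyme digestion and ligation. It has the standard hairpin layout: a sense stretch targeting the PARG transcript, a short loop, the complementary antisense stretch, and a run of thymidines that acts as a Pol III terminator. After transcription the hairpin is processed by the cellular RNAi machinery into a small interfering RNA that directs degradation of PARG mRNA. The record does not list the promoters or viral elements, and no feature table is provided. pLKO.1 vectors generally drive the hairpin from a human U6 Pol III promoter and express the puromycin resistance gene from a separate Pol II promoter, with both units placed between lentiviral LTRs together with a packaging signal. As a transfer vector, it yields infectious particles only when packaging and envelope functions are supplied from separate plasmids.

The construct suits stable depletion of PARG, the enzyme that degrades poly(ADP-ribose) chains. The associated publication concerns how bioenergetic metabolites influence base excision repair-dependent cell death after DNA damage, which is consistent with using the vector to study poly(ADP-ribose) metabolism in the DNA damage response.
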