>Addgene plasmid #23260 | pLKO.1-puro-PARG shRNA | addgene partial sequence | sequence record 29122 | 23260 with LKO1-5
GCTTTATATATCTTGTGGAAAGGNCGAAACACCGGGCTGAGCGAGATGTGGTTTATCTCGAGATAAACCA
CATCTCGCTCAGCTTTTTGAATTCTCGACCTCGAGACAAATGGCAGTATTCATCCACAATTTTAAAAGAA
AAGGGGGGATTGGGGGGTACAGTGCAGGGGAAAGAATAGTAGACATAATAGCAACAGACATACAAACTAA
AGAATTACAAAAACAAATTACAAAAATTCAAAATTTTCGGGTTTATTACAGGGACAGCAGAGATCCACTT
TGGCCGCGGCTCGAGGGGGTTGGGGTTGCGCCTTTTCCAAGGCAGCCCTGGGTTTGCGCAGGGNCGCGGC
TGCTCTGGGCGTGGTTCCGGGAAACGCAGCGGCGCCGACCCTGGGTCTCGCACATTCTTCACGTCCGTTC
GCAGCGTCACCCGGATCTTCGCCGCTACCCTTGTGGGCCCCCCGGCGACGCTTCCTGCTCCGCCCCTAAG
TCGGGAAGGTTCNTTGCGGNTCGCGGCGTGCCGGACGTGACNAACGGAAGCCGCACGTCTCACTAGTACC
CTCGNNAGACGGACAGCGCCAGGGAGCAATGGCAGCGCGCCGNCCGCGATGGGGCTGTGGCCAATTAGCG
GGCTGCTCAGCNGGGNGCGCCCGAGAGCNGCGGCCCGGN
